Addgene plasmid #106403: pCMV-Trpa1b-FLAG
Purpose: Mammalian expression vector containing zebrafish Trpa1b with C-terminal FLAG tag.
Depositing lab: Randall Peterson. Depositing organization: Massachusetts General Hospital. Publication: A high-conductance chemo-optogenetic system based on the vertebrate channel Trpa1b. Lam PY, Mendu SK, Mills RW, Zheng B, Padilla H, Milan DJ, Desai BN, Peterson RT. Sci Rep. 2017 Sep 19;7(1):11839. doi: 10.1038/s41598-017-11791-z. PubMed 28928472.
Backbone
  Vector backbone: pCMV
  Backbone size w/o insert (bp): 4275
  Total vector size (bp): 7689
  Vector type: Mammalian Expression
Growth in bacteria
  Bacterial resistance: Kanamycin, 50 μg/mL
  Growth temperature: 37°C
  Growth strain: NEB Stable
  Copy number: Unknown
Gene/Insert
  Gene/Insert name: Trpa1b-FLAG
  Species: D. rerio (zebrafish)
  Insert size (bp): 3414
  GenBank ID: EU826642.1
  Entrez Gene: trpa1b (a.k.a. trpa1l, trpa2)
  Tag / fusion protein: FLAG (C terminal on insert)
Resource information
  A portion of this plasmid was derived from a plasmid made by: The original Trpa1b cDNA plasmid is a generous gift from Dr. David Prober.
Terms and licenses: Academic/Nonprofit Terms; Industry Terms: Not Available to Industry
How to cite: pCMV-Trpa1b-FLAG was a gift from Randall Peterson (Addgene plasmid # 106403 ; http://n2t.net/addgene:106403 ; RRID:Addgene_106403)
