[The description below was written by a language model from this plasmid's Addgene catalogue record and pLannotate feature annotations shown in this document.]
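Description:
pCMV-Trpa1b-FLAG is a 7,689 bp mammalian expression plasmid built on a pCMV backbone (about 4.3 kb without insert) that carries the zebrafish (Danio rerio) trpa1b cDNA with a C-terminal FLAG epitope tag. It replicates in E. coli from a high-copy ColE1/pUC-type origin and is selected with kanamycin. An f1 origin is also present, which would allow single-stranded DNA production. The resistance gene is the Tn5 aminoglycoside phosphotransferase (NeoR/KanR). It sits downstream of both a bacterial bla promoter and the SV40 enhancer/early promoter and is followed by an HSV TK polyadenylation signal, so the same cassette confers kanamycin resistance in bacteria and can give G418 resistance in mammalian cells.

The roughly 3.4 kb Trpa1b-FLAG insert lies between the human CMV immediate-early enhancer/promoter and an SV40 late-region segment that provides a partial small t intron and the SV40 polyadenylation signal, giving strong constitutive expression after transfection. T3 and T7 phage promoters flank the insert in opposing orientations and could support in vitro transcription or serve as sequencing sites. The automated annotation does not label the Trpa1b coding sequence itself. The short "mtpn" hit within the insert region most likely reflects homology to the ankyrin repeats of the channel rather than a separate gene. The small lacZα, ble and bGH fragments appear to be backbone remnants.

Trpa1b is a TRPA1-family cation channel, and the associated publication describes it as the basis of a high-conductance chemo-optogenetic system. This construct is suited to heterologous expression of the channel in mammalian cells, with the FLAG tag allowing antibody-based detection or purification.
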