Features (pLannotate 1.2.2; 17 found; start..end, strand, type, name):
     34..622     +  rep_origin     ori: high-copy-number ColE1/pMB1/pBR322/pUC origin of replication
    737..1100    +  enhancer       CMV enhancer: human cytomegalovirus immediate early enhancer
   1101..1304    +  promoter       CMV promoter: human cytomegalovirus (CMV) immediate early promoter
   1350..1368    +  promoter       T3 promoter: promoter for bacteriophage T3 RNA polymerase
   2365..2514    +  CDS            mtpn (fragment): MTPN_DICDI - Protein inferred from homology: Swiss-Prot protein existence level 3. May regulate NF-kappa-B transcription factor activity. Plays a role in the regulation of the growth of actin filaments. Inhibits the activity of the F-actin-capping protein complex (By similarity). From Dictyostelium discoideum (Slime mold).
   4921..4939    -  promoter       T7 promoter: promoter for bacteriophage T7 RNA polymerase
   4949..4988    +  CDS            lacZα (fragment): LacZα fragment of β-galactosidase; lacZ fragment
   4998..5053    +  intron         small t intron (fragment): SV40 (simian virus 40) small t antigen intron
   5053..5190    +  CDS            large T antigen (fragment): large T antigen from SV40 (simian virus 40)
   5213..5334    +  polyA_signal   SV40 poly(A) signal: SV40 polyadenylation signal
   5368..5796    -  rep_origin     f1 ori (sequence partly withheld): f1 bacteriophage origin of replication; arrow indicates direction of (+) strand synthesis
   5823..5925    +  promoter       AmpR promoter: bla
   5929..6286    +  promoter       SV40 promoter: SV40 enhancer and early promoter
   6321..7115    +  CDS            NeoR/KanR: aminoglycoside phosphotransferase from Tn5; aph(3')-II (or nptII); confers resistance to neomycin, kanamycin, and G418 (Geneticin®)
   7136..7288    +  CDS            ble (fragment): BLE_KLEPN - Experimental evidence at protein level: Swiss-Prot protein existence level 1. Binding protein with a strong affinity to the bleomycin family of antibiotics. Binds to CL990; an antimitotic-antibiotic compound. From Klebsiella pneumoniae.
   7347..7394    +  polyA_signal   HSV TK poly(A) signal: herpes simplex virus thymidine kinase polyadenylation signal (Cole and Stacy, 1985)
   7485..7501    -  polyA_signal   bGH poly(A) signal (fragment): bovine growth hormone polyadenylation signal
>Addgene plasmid #106403 | pCMV-Trpa1b-FLAG | addgene full sequence | sequence record 204268 | Addgene NGS Result
GTCAGACCCCGTAGAAAAGATCAAAGGATCTTCTTGAGATCCTTTTTTTCTGCGCGTAATCTGCTGCTTG
CAAACAAAAAAACCACCGCTACCAGCGGTGGTTTGTTTGCCGGATCAAGAGCTACCAACTCTTTTTCCGA
AGGTAACTGGCTTCAGCAGAGCGCAGATACCAAATACTGTTCTTCTAGTGTAGCCGTAGTTAGGCCACCA
CTTCAAGAACTCTGTAGCACCGCCTACATACCTCGCTCTGCTAATCCTGTTACCAGTGGCTGCTGCCAGT
GGCGATAAGTCGTGTCTTACCGGGTTGGACTCAAGACGATAGTTACCGGATAAGGCGCAGCGGTCGGGCT
GAACGGGGGGTTCGTGCACACAGCCCAGCTTGGAGCGAACGACCTACACCGAACTGAGATACCTACAGCG
TGAGCTATGAGAAAGCGCCACGCTTCCCGAAGGGAGAAAGGCGGACAGGTATCCGGTAAGCGGCAGGGTC
GGAACAGGAGAGCGCACGAGGGAGCTTCCAGGGGGAAACGCCTGGTATCTTTATAGTCCTGTCGGGTTTC
GCCACCTCTGACTTGAGCGTCGATTTTTGTGATGCTCGTCAGGGGGGCGGAGCCTATGGAAAAACGCCAG
CAACGCGGCCTTTTTACGGTTCCTGGCCTTTTGCTGGCCTTTTGCTCACATGTTCTTTCCTGCGTTATCC
CCTGATTCTGTGGATAACCGTATTACCGCCATGCATTAGTTATTAATAGTAATCAATTACGGGGTCATTA
GTTCATAGCCCATATATGGAGTTCCGCGTTACATAACTTACGGTAAATGGCCCGCCTGGCTGACCGCCCA
ACGACCCCCGCCCATTGACGTCAATAATGACGTATGTTCCCATAGTAACGCCAATAGGGACTTTCCATTG
ACGTCAATGGGTGGAGTATTTACGGTAAACTGCCCACTTGGCAGTACATCAAGTGTATCATATGCCAAGT
ACGCCCCCTATTGACGTCAATGACGGTAAATGGCCCGCCTGGCATTATGCCCAGTACATGACCTTATGGG
ACTTTCCTACTTGGCAGTACATATACGTATTAGTCATCGCTATTACCATGGTGATGCGGTTTTGGCAGTA
CATCAATGGGCGTGGATAGCGGTTTGACTCACGGGGATTTCCAAGTCTCCACCCCATTGACGTCAATGGG
AGTTTGTTTTGGCACCAAAATCAACGGGACTTTCCAAAATGTCGTAACAACTCCGCCCCATTGACGCAAA
TGGGCGGTAGGCGTGTACGGTGGGAGGTCTATATAAGCAGAGCTGGTTTAGTGAACCGTCAGATCCGCTA
GCGATTACGCCAAGCTCGAAATTAACCCTCACTAAAGGGAACAAAAGCTGGAGCTCCACCGCGGTGGCGG
CCGCTCTAGCCCGGGCGGATCCCCCGGGCTGCAGGAATTCGATATCAAGCTTATCGATACCGTCGACCTC
GAGGCCACCATGCAGTTTGGAAAGGAGTTAGTGAGGCGAAACAGCTTCTACAAATGTGTGATAAACGAGG
ACGAAACGGAGGAGTCTGCAGATGTCTTTGAGTTGGCTTTCAAAGGAAAGGCTTCTGCCATCGATCGTCT
GATCCAGAAAGGTCCAGAACACCTAAGCCTCAGGGATGAGAATGGAGCCAGTCTGCTGCACTATGCTTCA
GCTGGAGGAAACCTGGATATCATTCGGCTCATTGTTTCCATTGTGGGCCCTGAGGTGCTGAATGTGCAGG
ATGAGCAGGGCCGAACTCCTCTGCACTGGGCTGTGGAGCAGGATCAACAACAGAGCTGCGCTGTACTGCT
GGATCTGGGTGCTGACCCCAACATTCTCAACAATGCCCTGATGGGCCCTCTGCACCTGGCTGTCACCAAA
CAATACAATCATCTAGCAGAGGTCCTTCTGTCTTGTGACAAAACCAATAGCAATCTGGAGGGGGATCTGG
GAAACACCCCTGTCATGCTGGCCTGCTCCAATAACAACTGCCAAGCTCTCCAGATCCTGATCAAGCGCGG
TGCCAAGATGTGTATTCAGAACAAGCTGGGTCACTATCCCATTCATACTGTTGCTTTCGCAGGTGCCAAA
GAGGCCATGGAGATGGTATTGAAAATTGGAGAAGAACTTGGTGTATCATCTACATTGCACATTAATTATT
TGGATAAGTCCAAAAGCACACCTCTTCATCTGGCTGTACGCGGAGGCAATATCGAGGTGATCAAACTCTG
CATCTTGAAAGGAGCCAAAGTAGAACAACATCAGAGTGGCAAATGCACGGCCCTCCACTTTGCCTGCAGT
CAGGGTTCTCTGGAGGCTGTCAAAATCATGCTTTCCTCTTACAACAGAACAGAAGATATCGTCAACATTC
GGGATGGAGCCAATCGGACACCTTTGCATAGAGCAACGCTGTTTGATCACGTTGAGTTGGCTGAATATCT
TATTTCAAAGGGAGCAGAAATTGACTCTATTGACTGTAAGGGACTGTCTCCGCTTCTGCTCGCCTCCAGC
TGCAGCGCTTGGAAAACAGTTGCATATCTGTTGTCCATTGGTGCAGATTTTAAAATCAAAGAAAAAACAG
GTCGCAACTTCCTCCACTTTGTCATTCTTCAACCCAAAGGCCTGAAAAATCTTCCTGAGACGGTTTTGCA
GAGCACCGCCGTGAAGGAGATGTTGTCTGATGAGGATGTTGAAGGCTGCACTCCTCTGCACTACGCCTGC
AAGCTTGGCATCCACGATTCGGTCAAAAATATGCTGGGTCTCAATATCTGCTTGGGCCAAAAGTCACGGG
AGAAGAAATCAGCGCTTCACTTCGCTGCAGAATATGGGCGTATAAATACATGCCACCGGCTGCTGGAGAC
CCTCACAGACTCTAAAATGCTGAATGATTGGGATGAAAAGGGTCTGACGCCCCTCCATCTTGCTTCAAGG
GCAGGACACGCTCAAGTAGTGGATCTGCTGCTTAGGAAGGGAGCACTGTTTCAAAGTGATTACAAGGGCT
GGACCTGTTTACATCATGCAGCAGCTGAAGGATACACACAGACGATGAAAATCCTGCTAGCAGCCAATGT
GAAACTACTGGATGAAAAAAATGAAGATGGGAACACAGCCCTTCATATAGCAGCACAAGCTGGACATGTA
AGTGCTGTTTTGCTGTTATTGGACAGAGGAGCTGAAATCGCTCTCAACGATGCTGACAACTCTTTTTTGC
ATGAAGCTGTGCGGAATGAGAGAAGAGAAGTAGTAAACGCCACCATTGAACATGAGCGGTGTGATGAGTC
AATGACGTCATTTAAAGCGAAATCCCGCTGTGTTGTGCTGGACATCATAGAGTTCCTTCCAGAATCTTTT
CAGCACCTTCTGGACCAGTGTATTACAGAATCTGATCATGATGCCAATAGTCAGGATTATCATATCATGT
ACAATTTCCAATGGCTTCAGGCTCCCATACAGTTGAAGAAATATGCTAAAACAGACAAAACAAAAGCATT
TCAACCACTGGCAGCATTAAATGCCATGGTGCGGTACAACCGTCTGGAGCTCCTCATTCACCCCTTGAGC
CGAAAATACCTGGAGATGAAGTGGACGGCATATGGAAGCAAAGTTCATTTCCTAAACTTGGCGATATACC
TGCTTGGATTGTTGCCCCTCACATACCTCATCCTCAATCTGAGACCCAGCCAGGACTTCTCCAAAGGCAA
TGGCACATCTGTCATCATGGTGCCCGTATCTTTTAGCGAGCAACAATATTTAATCTCCGTGTGTATAATC
ATGGTGATCGTCATGAATGTGTATTCGATTTGCAAAGAGGTGGTACAGCTGGCTCAGCAGCGAGTAAATT
ACTTCACAGATTTCTCAAACCCTGCGGACTGGAGTGCAGCTATTAGCGCTTTGGTTTTTGTTGTACCCAT
GTGCTGCAGTGTGGAGGCCACATGGCAATGGGAAGCTGGAGCTTATGCTATTCTGACATCATGGATTGGC
TTTCTGCTTTACTTTCAGAGATTTGAGCGGATTGGGATTTACGTGGTGATGTTTAATGGAATCGTACGGA
CCCTGGTGTGCATCATGGTTCTTTTTGTCTTCCTTTTGCTGGCTTTCGGCTTGGCTTTCTACGCTCTGAT
GCTCCACAGGCCGGAGTTCAGTTCCATCAGCCTAGCGTTAGCGCAAACGTTTGTGATGACAGTAGGAGAG
CTAAACTACCAAAGCACATTTCTTAACTCCTATGAAGAAGGCCACATGGCTTTCCCAGCCATCACTTATT
TAGTTTTTGTGTTTTTTGTTCTTCTCATGCCCATTCTTCTCATGAACCTAATGATTGGTTTGGCTGTAGG
AGACATTGCAGAGGTACAGAGAAACGCAGAGCTGAAAAGGATTGCTATGCAGATAGATCTTCACACTGCC
CTTGAGGAGAAACTACCTTACTGGTTCCTGAAGCGAGTGGACAAACCCTCTACCGTTGTCTATCCCAATA
AATGCAAGAAAGTGCTTCTGGAGGCCTTGGTGCATGGTGAGATTCAGAACACAGTTCGAACTCGTCTAAA
CCTTTGCTCACGGAAGGAAGGGCTTTTGGAGAGAGAGCTGCACAAGCAGAAGAACAGGTTGAAAGAAATG
TCGTGCATGCTGGAAAAACAGCATAACCTGTTGAAGCTGATTATCCAGAAGATGGAAATTACATCTGAAG
CTGATGAATATGATGGTCCACAGAATCATGGAGCTCTAAAACAGCACACCTCATCCACCTCACAGAAATC
AAAGTGGGTCCCGTTACTGCAAGCAATCAAGGCCAAGAAGTCAGGTTGGACCGGTGCCACCATGGACTAT
AAGGACCACGACGGAGACTACAAGGATCATGATATTGATTACAAAGACGATGACGATAAGTAGGGTACCA
GGTAAGTGTACCCAATTCGCCCTATAGTGAGTCGTATTACAATTCACTCGATCGCCCTTCCCAACAGTTG
CGCAGCCTGAATGGCGAATGGAGATCCAATTTTTAAGTGTATAATGTGTTAAACTACTGATTCTAATTGT
TTGTGTATTTTAGATTCACAGTCCCAAGGCTCATTTCAGGCCCCTCAGTCCTCACAGTCTGTTCATGATC
ATAATCAGCCATACCACATTTGTAGAGGTTTTACTTGCTTTAAAAAACCTCCCACACCTCCCCCTGAACC
TGAAACATAAAATGAATGCAATTGTTGTTGTTAACTTGTTTATTGCAGCTTATAATGGTTACAAATAAAG
CAATAGCATCACAAATTTCACAAATAAAGCATTTTTTTCACTGCATTCTAGTTGTGGTTTGTCCAAACTC
ATCAATGTATCTTAACGCGTAAATTGTAAGCGTTAATATTTTGTTAAAATTCGCGTTAAATTTTTGTTAA
ATCAGCTCATTTTTTAACCAATAGGCCGAAATCGGCAAAATCCCTTATAAATCAAAAGAATAGACCGAGA
TAGGGT
[37 nt withheld, positions 5467-5503]
AAAGAACGTGGACTCCAACGTCAAAGG
[49 nt withheld, positions 5531-5579]
T
[91 nt withheld, positions 5581-5671]
G
[124 nt withheld, positions 5673-5796]
CAGGTGGCACTTTTCGGGGAAATGTGCGCGGAACCCCTATTTGTTTATTTTTCTAAATACATTCAAATAT
GTATCCGCTCATGAGACAATAACCCTGATAAATGCTTCAATAATATTGAAAAAGGAAGAATCCTGAGGCG
GAAAGAACCAGCTGTGGAATGTGTGTCAGTTAGGGTGTGGAAAGTCCCCAGGCTCCCCAGCAGGCAGAAG
TATGCAAAGCATGCATCTCAATTAGTCAGCAACCAGGTGTGGAAAGTCCCCAGGCTCCCCAGCAGGCAGA
AGTATGCAAAGCATGCATCTCAATTAGTCAGCAACCATAGTCCCGCCCCTAACTCCGCCCATCCCGCCCC
TAACTCCGCCCAGTTCCGCCCATTCTCCGCCCCATGGCTGACTAATTTTTTTTATTTATGCAGAGGCCGA
GGCCGCCTCGGCCTCTGAGCTATTCCAGAAGTAGTGAGGAGGCTTTTTTGGAGGCCTAGGCTTTTGCAAA
GATCGATCAAGAGACAGGATGAGGATCGTTTCGCATGATTGAACAAGATGGATTGCACGCAGGTTCTCCG
GCCGCTTGGGTGGAGAGGCTATTCGGCTATGACTGGGCACAACAGACAATCGGCTGCTCTGATGCCGCCG
TGTTCCGGCTGTCAGCGCAGGGGCGCCCGGTTCTTTTTGTCAAGACCGACCTGTCCGGTGCCCTGAATGA
ACTGCAAGACGAGGCAGCGCGGCTATCGTGGCTGGCCACGACGGGCGTTCCTTGCGCAGCTGTGCTCGAC
GTTGTCACTGAAGCGGGAAGGGACTGGCTGCTATTGGGCGAAGTGCCGGGGCAGGATCTCCTGTCATCTC
ACCTTGCTCCTGCCGAGAAAGTATCCATCATGGCTGATGCAATGCGGCGGCTGCATACGCTTGATCCGGC
TACCTGCCCATTCGACCACCAAGCGAAACATCGCATCGAGCGAGCACGTACTCGGATGGAAGCCGGTCTT
GTCGATCAGGATGATCTGGACGAAGAACATCAGGGGCTCGCGCCAGCCGAACTGTTCGCCAGGCTCAAGG
CGAGCATGCCCGACGGCGAGGATCTCGTCGTGACCCATGGCGATGCCTGCTTGCCGAATATCATGGTGGA
AAATGGCCGCTTTTCTGGATTCATCGACTGTGGCCGGCTGGGTGTGGCGGACCGCTATCAGGACATAGCG
TTGGCTACCCGTGATATTGCTGAAGAACTTGGCGGCGAATGGGCTGACCGCTTCCTCGTGCTTTACGGTA
TCGCCGCTCCCGATTCGCAGCGCATCGCCTTCTATCGCCTTCTTGACGAGTTCTTCTGAGCGGGACTCTG
GGGTTCGAAATGACCGACCAAGCGACGCCCAACCTGCCATCACGAGATTTCGATTCCACCGCCGCCTTCT
ATGAAAGGTTGGGCTTCGGAATCGTTTTCCGGGACGCCGGCTGGATGATCCTCCAGCGCGGGGATCTCAT
GCTGGAGTTCTTCGCCCACCCTAGGGGGAGGCTAACTGAAACACGGAAGGAGACAATACCGGAAGGAACC
CGCGCTATGACGGCAATAAAAAGACAGAATAAAACGCACGGTGTTGGGTCGTTTGTTCATAAACGCGGGG
TTCGGTCCCAGGGCTGGCACTCTGTCGATACCCCACCGAGACCCCATTGGGGCCAATACGCCCGCGTTTC
TTCCTTTTCCCCACCCCACCCCCCAAGTTCGGGTGAAGGCCCAGGGCTCGCAGCCAACGTCGGGGCGGCA
GGCCCTGCCATAGCCTCAGGTTACTCATATATACTTTAGATTGATTTAAAACTTCATTTTTAATTTAAAA
GGATCTAGGTGAAGATCCTTTTTGATAATCTCATGACCAAAATCCCTTAACGTGAGTTTTCGTTCCACTG
AGC
