>Addgene plasmid #106403 | pCMV-Trpa1b-FLAG | depositor partial sequence | sequence record 201481 | Trpa1b-FLAG
ATGCAGTTTGGAAAGGAGTTAGTGAGGCGAAACAGCTTCTACAAATGTGTGATAAACGAGGACGAAACGG
AGGAGTCTGCAGATGTCTTTGAGTTGGCTTTCAAAGGAAAGGCTTCTGCCATCGATCGTCTGATCCAGAA
AGGTCCAGAACACCTAAGCCTCAGGGATGAGAATGGAGCCAGTCTGCTGCACTATGCTTCAGCTGGAGGA
AACCTGGATATCATTCGGCTCATTGTTTCCATTGTGGGCCCTGAGGTGCTGAATGTGCAGGATGAGCAGG
GCCGAACTCCTCTGCACTGGGCTGTGGAGCAGGATCAACAACAGAGCTGCGCTGTACTGCTGGATCTGGG
TGCTGACCCCAACATTCTCAACAATGCCCTGATGGGCCCTCTGCACCTGGCTGTCACCAAACAATACAAT
CATCTAGCAGAGGTCCTTCTGTCTTGTGACAAAACCAATAGCAATCTGGAGGGGGATCTGGGAAACACCC
CTGTCATGCTGGCCTGCTCCAATAACAACTGCCAAGCTCTCCAGATCCTGATCAAGCGCGGTGCCAAGAT
GTGTATTCAGAACAAGCTGGGTCACTATCCCATTCATACTGTTGCTTTCGCAGGTGCCAAAGAGGCCATG
GAGATGGTATTGAAAATTGGAGAAGAACTTGGTGTATCATCTACATTGCACATTAATTATTTGGATAAGT
CCAAAAGCACACCTCTTCATCTGGCTGTACGCGGAGGCAATATCGAGGTGATCAAACTCTGCATCTTGAA
AGGAGCCAAAGTAGAACAACATCAGAGTGGCAAATGCACGGCCCTCCACTTTGCCTGCAGTCAGGGTTCT
CTGGAGGCTGTCAAAATCATGCTTTCCTCTTACAACAGAACAGAAGATATCGTCAACATTCGGGATGGAG
CCAATCGGACACCTTTGCATAGAGCAACGCTGTTTGATCACGTTGAGTTGGCTGAATATCTTATTTCAAA
GGGAGCAGAAATTGACTCTATTGACTGTAAGGGACTGTCTCCGCTTCTGCTCGCCTCCAGCTGCAGCGCT
TGGAAAACAGTTGCATATCTGTTGTCCATTGGTGCAGATTTTAAAATCAAAGAAAAAACAGGTCGCAACT
TCCTCCACTTTGTCATTCTTCAACCCAAAGGCCTGAAAAATCTTCCTGAGACGGTTTTGCAGAGCACCGC
CGTGAAGGAGATGTTGTCTGATGAGGATGTTGAAGGCTGCACTCCTCTGCACTACGCCTGCAAGCTTGGC
ATCCACGATTCGGTCAAAAATATGCTGGGTCTCAATATCTGCTTGGGCCAAAAGTCACGGGAGAAGAAAT
CAGCGCTTCACTTCGCTGCAGAATATGGGCGTATAAATACATGCCACCGGCTGCTGGAGACCCTCACAGA
CTCTAAAATGCTGAATGATTGGGATGAAAAGGGTCTGACGCCCCTCCATCTTGCTTCAAGGGCAGGACAC
GCTCAAGTAGTGGATCTGCTGCTTAGGAAGGGAGCACTGTTTCAAAGTGATTACAAGGGCTGGACCTGTT
TACATCATGCAGCAGCTGAAGGATACACACAGACGATGAAAATCCTGCTAGCAGCCAATGTGAAACTACT
GGATGAAAAAAATGAAGATGGGAACACAGCCCTTCATATAGCAGCACAAGCTGGACATGTAAGTGCTGTT
TTGCTGTTATTGGACAGAGGAGCTGAAATCGCTCTCAACGATGCTGACAACTCTTTTTTGCATGAAGCTG
TGCGGAATGAGAGAAGAGAAGTAGTAAACGCCACCATTGAACATGAGCGGTGTGATGAGTCAATGACGTC
ATTTAAAGCGAAATCCCGCTGTGTTGTGCTGGACATCATAGAGTTCCTTCCAGAATCTTTTCAGCACCTT
CTGGACCAGTGTATTACAGAATCTGATCATGATGCCAATAGTCAGGATTATCATATCATGTACAATTTCC
AATGGCTTCAGGCTCCCATACAGTTGAAGAAATATGCTAAAACAGACAAAACAAAAGCATTTCAACCACT
GGCAGCATTAAATGCCATGGTGCGGTACAACCGTCTGGAGCTCCTCATTCACCCCTTGAGCCGAAAATAC
CTGGAGATGAAGTGGACGGCATATGGAAGCAAAGTTCATTTCCTAAACTTGGCGATATACCTGCTTGGAT
TGTTGCCCCTCACATACCTCATCCTCAATCTGAGACCCAGCCAGGACTTCTCCAAAGGCAATGGCACATC
TGTCATCATGGTGCCCGTATCTTTTAGCGAGCAACAATATTTAATCTCCGTGTGTATAATCATGGTGATC
GTCATGAATGTGTATTCGATTTGCAAAGAGGTGGTACAGCTGGCTCAGCAGCGAGTAAATTACTTCACAG
ATTTCTCAAACCCTGCGGACTGGAGTGCAGCTATTAGCGCTTTGGTTTTTGTTGTACCCATGTGCTGCAG
TGTGGAGGCCACATGGCAATGGGAAGCTGGAGCTTATGCTATTCTGACATCATGGATTGGCTTTCTGCTT
TACTTTCAGAGATTTGAGCGGATTGGGATTTACGTGGTGATGTTTAATGGAATCGTACGGACCCTGGTGT
GCATCATGGTTCTTTTTGTCTTCCTTTTGCTGGCTTTCGGCTTGGCTTTCTACGCTCTGATGCTCCACAG
GCCGGAGTTCAGTTCCATCAGCCTAGCGTTAGCGCAAACGTTTGTGATGACAGTAGGAGAGCTAAACTAC
CAAAGCACATTTCTTAACTCCTATGAAGAAGGCCACATGGCTTTCCCAGCCATCACTTATTTAGTTTTTG
TGTTTTTTGTTCTTCTCATGCCCATTCTTCTCATGAACCTAATGATTGGTTTGGCTGTAGGAGACATTGC
AGAGGTACAGAGAAACGCAGAGCTGAAAAGGATTGCTATGCAGATAGATCTTCACACTGCCCTTGAGGAG
AAACTACCTTACTGGTTCCTGAAGCGAGTGGACAAACCCTCTACCGTTGTCTATCCCAATAAATGCAAGA
AAGTGCTTCTGGAGGCCTTGGTGCATGGTGAGATTCAGAACACAGTTCGAACTCGTCTAAACCTTTGCTC
ACGGAAGGAAGGGCTTTTGGAGAGAGAGCTGCACAAGCAGAAGAACAGGTTGAAAGAAATGTCGTGCATG
CTGGAAAAACAGCATAACCTGTTGAAGCTGATTATCCAGAAGATGGAAATTACATCTGAAGCTGATGAAT
ATGATGGTCCACAGAATCATGGAGCTCTAAAACAGCACACCTCATCCACCTCACAGAAATCAAAGTGGGT
CCCGTTACTGCAAGCAATCAAGGCCAAGAAGTCAGGTTGGACCGGTGCCACCATGGACTATAAGGACCAC
GACGGAGACTACAAGGATCATGATATTGATTACAAAGACGATGACGATAAGTAG
